>Addgene plasmid #213940 | pAAV_BiPVe3_dTomato_nlsdTomato | addgene full sequence | sequence record 421884 | Addgene NGS Result
CCTGCAGGCAGCTGCGCGCTCGCTCGCTCACTGAGGCCGCCCGGGCGTCGGGCGACCTTTGGTCGCCCGG
CCTCAGTGAGCGAGCGAGCGCGCAGAGAGGGAGTGGCCAACTCCATCACTAGGGGTTCCTGCGGCCGCAC
GCGTATCGATAGACCGCTGTTGCAGTATTTCAGGGAACAAGATCAGAATGGTATAGCCTACCTGAAAAAT
AGGCAATCCTTTCAAAATTAAATGCACTTTCTCTTGGGTAGGAGACAAGATAATCTATGATAAGGGAAGA
GAGATGTCTCCAGCTTTTATTTTTTTTCTTGTAATTTGCATTTAAGCCCTGGTAACAGTTTAATATGAAG
GTGACTATGGCAGCTCCATTTATTCAATCTATCAATACTCTGTTGTCACAGGAGGAGCCATGAGGACTTG
AGTGCAGAGGAGGAATCCCCACAAAGCAGTCTTCACTCTTATCATAGCTTCCATGTGCCCTTCTTATTCA
GCAGCTCTCATTAAAGGAACACTATCTTTAGCACAGGGATTCTACTTGACATTGACAAGGACAGGCTCAG
TAGCAAATGGGCCAAAACTATGAATAGGCGATTCACAGCAGAGTAAAATCCAATGGCAGCAGACATAAAA
AGAAGCTCAAAATGACAAACAAGTCAGACAAACACAAATTCAAGTAACAATAAAAAATGGAGCACTGGTT
TGACTCGTACACAAGCAAACAGACACAAACAAAACAAAAGAGTCATTACACCTGGGGCTAAAGACTTCTC
TTATGTATTGCAAAGTGGAAATAAGACCTCCAGGCAAAATGTGAATCGATGTTTAAACTTCCTGCAGCCC
GGGCTGGGCATAAAAGTCAGGGCAGAGCCATCTATTGCTTACATTTGCTTCTAGCCTGCAAGTCGAGGAG
CGCAGCCTTCCAGAAGCAGAGCGCGGCGCCTTAAGCTGCAGAAGTTGGTCGTGAGGCACTGGGCACGTAA
GTATCAAGGTTACAAGACAGGTTTAAGGAGACCAATAGAAACTGGGCTTGTCGAGACAGAGAAGACTCTT
GCGTTTCTGATAGGCACCTATTGGTCTTACTGACATCCACTTTGCCTTTCTCTCCACAGCGAGCTCGCTA
GCGCGATCGCTGCCACCATGGTGAGCAAGGGCGAGGAGGTCATCAAAGAGTTCATGCGCTTCAAGGTGCG
CATGGAGGGCTCCATGAACGGCCACGAGTTCGAGATCGAGGGCGAGGGCGAGGGCCGCCCCTACGAGGGC
ACCCAGACCGCCAAGCTGAAGGTGACCAAGGGCGGCCCCCTGCCCTTCGCCTGGGACATCCTGTCCCCCC
AGTTCATGTACGGCTCCAAGGCGTACGTGAAGCACCCCGCCGACATCCCCGATTACAAGAAGCTGTCCTT
CCCCGAGGGCTTCAAGTGGGAGCGCGTGATGAACTTCGAGGACGGCGGTCTGGTGACCGTGACCCAGGAC
TCCTCCCTGCAGGACGGCACGCTGATCTACAAGGTGAAGATGCGCGGCACCAACTTCCCCCCCGACGGCC
CCGTAATGCAGAAGAAGACCATGGGCTGGGAGGCCTCCACCGAGCGCCTGTACCCCCGCGACGGCGTGCT
GAAGGGCGAGATCCACCAGGCCCTGAAGCTGAAGGACGGCGGCCACTACCTGGTGGAGTTCAAGACCATC
TACATGGCCAAGAAGCCCGTGCAACTGCCCGGCTACTACTACGTGGACACCAAGCTGGACATCACCTCCC
ACAACGAGGACTACACCATCGTGGAACAGTACGAGCGCTCCGAGGGCCGCCACCACCTGTTCCTGTACGG
CATGGACGAGCTGTACAAGTCCGGAGATAACGGAAGCGGAGCCACTAACTTCTCCCTGTTGAAACAAGCA
GGGGATGTCGAAGAGAATCCCGGGCCATCTAGAATGGCCCCCAAGAAGAAGAGGAAGGTGGTGAGCAAGG
GCGAGGAGGTCATCAAAGAGTTCATGCGCTTCAAGGTGCGCATGGAGGGCTCCATGAACGGCCACGAGTT
CGAGATCGAGGGCGAGGGCGAGGGCCGCCCCTACGAGGGCACCCAGACCGCCAAGCTGAAGGTGACCAAG
GGCGGCCCCCTGCCCTTCGCCTGGGACATCCTGTCCCCCCAGTTCATGTACGGCTCCAAGGCGTACGTGA
AGCACCCCGCCGACATCCCCGATTACAAGAAGCTGTCCTTCCCCGAGGGCTTCAAGTGGGAGCGCGTGAT
GAACTTCGAGGACGGCGGTCTGGTGACCGTGACCCAGGACTCCTCCCTGCAGGACGGCACGCTGATCTAC
AAGGTGAAGATGCGCGGCACCAACTTCCCCCCCGACGGCCCCGTAATGCAGAAGAAGACCATGGGCTGGG
AGGCCTCCACCGAGCGCCTGTACCCCCGCGACGGCGTGCTGAAGGGCGAGATCCACCAGGCCCTGAAGCT
GAAGGACGGCGGCCACTACCTGGTGGAGTTCAAGACCATCTACATGGCCAAGAAGCCCGTGCAACTGCCC
GGCTACTACTACGTGGACACCAAGCTGGACATCACCTCCCACAACGAGGACTACACCATCGTGGAACAGT
ACGAGCGCTCCGAGGGCCGCCACCACCTGTTCCTGTACGGCATGGACGAGCTGTACAAGTAAGTCGACGG
CGCGCCCCACCCCTGCAGGGAATTCGATATCAAGCTTATCGATAATCAACCTCTGGATTACAAAATTTGT
GAAAGATTGACTGGTATTCTTAACTATGTTGCTCCTTTTACGCTATGTGGATACGCTGCTTTAATGCCTT
TGTATCATGCTATTGCTTCCCGTATGGCTTTCATTTTCTCCTCCTTGTATAAATCCTGGTTGCTGTCTCT
TTATGAGGAGTTGTGGCCCGTTGTCAGGCAACGTGGCGTGGTGTGCACTGTGTTTGCTGACGCAACCCCC
ACTGGTTGGGGCATTGCCACCACCTGTCAGCTCCTTTCCGGGACTTTCGCTTTCCCCCTCCCTATTGCCA
CGGCGGAACTCATCGCCGCCTGCCTTGCCCGCTGCTGGACAGGGGCTCGGCTGTTGGGCACTGACAATTC
CGTGGTGTTGTCGGGGAAATCATCGTCCTTTCCTTGGCTGCTCGCCTATGTTGCCACCTGGATTCTGCGC
GGGACGTCCTTCTGCTACGTCCCTTCGGCCCTCAATCCAGCGGACCTTCCTTCCCGCGGCCTGCTGCCGG
CTCTGCGGCCTCTTCCGCGTCTTCGCCTTCGCCCTCAGACGAGTCGGATCTCCCTTTGGGCCGCCTCCCC
GCATCGATACCGAGCGCTGCTCGAGAGATCTGTGATAGCGGCCATCAAGCTGGCCGCGACTCTAGATCAT
AATCAGCCATACCACATTTGTAGAGGTTTTACTTGCTTTAAAAAACCTCCCACACCTCCCCCTGAACCTG
AAACATAAAATGAATGCAATTGTTGTTGTTAACTTGTTTATTGCAGCTTATAATGGTTACAAATAAAGCA
ATAGCATCACAAATTTCACAAATAAAGCATTTTTTTCACTGCATTCTAGTTGTGGTTTGTCCAAACTCAT
CAATGTATCAGCTTATCGATACCGCATGCACGTGCGGACCGAGCGGCCGCAGGAACCCCTAGTGATGGAG
TTGGCCACTCCCTCTCTGCGCGCTCGCTCGCTCACTGAGGCCGGGCGACCAAAGGTCGCCCGACGCCCGG
GCTTTGCCCGGGCGGCCTCAGTGAGCGAGCGAGCGCGCAGCTGCCTGCAGGGGCGCCTGATGCGGTATTT
TCTCCTTACGCATCTGTGCGGTATTTCACACCGCATA
[95 nt withheld, positions 3818-3912]
T
[46 nt withheld, positions 3914-3959]
C
[141 nt withheld, positions 3961-4101]
CCTTTGACGTTGGAGTCCACGTTCTTT
[37 nt withheld, positions 4129-4165]
ACTCTATCTCGGGCTATTCTTTTGATTTATAAGGGATTTTGCCGATTTCGGTCTATTGGTTAAAAAATGA
GCTGATTTAACAAAAATTTAACGCGAATTTTAACAAAATATTAACGTTTACAATTTTATGGTGCACTCTC
AGTACAATCTGCTCTGATGCCGCATAGTTAAGCCAGCCCCGACACCCGCCAACACCCGCTGACGCGCCCT
GACGGGCTTGTCTGCTCCCGGCATCCGCTTACAGACAAGCTGTGACCGTCTCCGGGAGCTGCATGTGTCA
GAGGTTTTCACCGTCATCACCGAAACGCGCGAGACGAAAGGGCCTCGTGATACGCCTATTTTTATAGGTT
AATGTCATGATAATAATGGTTTCTTAGACGTCAGGTGGCACTTTTCGGGGAAATGTGCGCGGAACCCCTA
TTTGTTTATTTTTCTAAATACATTCAAATATGTATCCGCTCATGAGACAATAACCCTGATAAATGCTTCA
ATAATATTGAAAAAGGAAGAGTATGAGTATTCAACATTTCCGTGTCGCCCTTATTCCCTTTTTTGCGGCA
TTTTGCCTTCCTGTTTTTGCTCACCCAGAAACGCTGGTGAAAGTAAAAGATGCTGAAGATCAGTTGGGTG
CACGAGTGGGTTACATCGAACTGGATCTCAACAGCGGTAAGATCCTTGAGAGTTTTCGCCCCGAAGAACG
TTTTCCAATGATGAGCACTTTTAAAGTTCTGCTATGTGGCGCGGTATTATCCCGTATTGACGCCGGGCAA
GAGCAACTCGGTCGCCGCATACACTATTCTCAGAATGACTTGGTTGAGTACTCACCAGTCACAGAAAAGC
ATCTTACGGATGGCATGACAGTAAGAGAATTATGCAGTGCTGCCATAACCATGAGTGATAACACTGCGGC
CAACTTACTTCTGACAACGATCGGAGGACCGAAGGAGCTAACCGCTTTTTTGCACAACATGGGGGATCAT
GTAACTCGCCTTGATCGTTGGGAACCGGAGCTGAATGAAGCCATACCAAACGACGAGCGTGACACCACGA
TGCCTGTAGCAATGGCAACAACGTTGCGCAAACTATTAACTGGCGAACTACTTACTCTAGCTTCCCGGCA
ACAATTAATAGACTGGATGGAGGCGGATAAAGTTGCAGGACCACTTCTGCGCTCGGCCCTTCCGGCTGGC
TGGTTTATTGCTGATAAATCTGGAGCCGGTGAGCGTGGGTCTCGCGGTATCATTGCAGCACTGGGGCCAG
ATGGTAAGCCCTCCCGTATCGTAGTTATCTACACGACGGGGAGTCAGGCAACTATGGATGAACGAAATAG
ACAGATCGCTGAGATAGGTGCCTCACTGATTAAGCATTGGTAACTGTCAGACCAAGTTTACTCATATATA
CTTTAGATTGATTTAAAACTTCATTTTTAATTTAAAAGGATCTAGGTGAAGATCCTTTTTGATAATCTCA
TGACCAAAATCCCTTAACGTGAGTTTTCGTTCCACTGAGCGTCAGACCCCGTAGAAAAGATCAAAGGATC
TTCTTGAGATCCTTTTTTTCTGCGCGTAATCTGCTGCTTGCAAACAAAAAAACCACCGCTACCAGCGGTG
GTTTGTTTGCCGGATCAAGAGCTACCAACTCTTTTTCCGAAGGTAACTGGCTTCAGCAGAGCGCAGATAC
CAAATACTGTTCTTCTAGTGTAGCCGTAGTTAGGCCACCACTTCAAGAACTCTGTAGCACCGCCTACATA
CCTCGCTCTGCTAATCCTGTTACCAGTGGCTGCTGCCAGTGGCGATAAGTCGTGTCTTACCGGGTTGGAC
TCAAGACGATAGTTACCGGATAAGGCGCAGCGGTCGGGCTGAACGGGGGGTTCGTGCACACAGCCCAGCT
TGGAGCGAACGACCTACACCGAACTGAGATACCTACAGCGTGAGCTATGAGAAAGCGCCACGCTTCCCGA
AGGGAGAAAGGCGGACAGGTATCCGGTAAGCGGCAGGGTCGGAACAGGAGAGCGCACGAGGGAGCTTCCA
GGGGGAAACGCCTGGTATCTTTATAGTCCTGTCGGGTTTCGCCACCTCTGACTTGAGCGTCGATTTTTGT
GATGCTCGTCAGGGGGGCGGAGCCTATGGAAAAACGCCAGCAACGCGGCCTTTTTACGGTTCCTGGCCTT
TTGCTGGCCTTTTGCTCACATGT
Features (pLannotate 1.2.2; 17 found; start..end, strand, type, name):
     12..39      +  repeat_region  AAV2 ITR (fragment): inverted terminal repeat of adeno-associated virus serotype 2 inverted
     68..95      +  repeat_region  AAV2 ITR (fragment): inverted terminal repeat of adeno-associated virus serotype 2 inverted
    977..1109    +  intron         chimeric intron: chimera between introns from human β-globin and immunoglobulin heavy chain genes
   1138..1839    +  CDS            dTomato: dTomato is a basic (constitutively fluorescent) orange fluorescent protein published in 2004, derived from Discosoma sp.. It is reported to be a somewhat slowly-maturing dimer with low acid sensitivity.
   1949..2649    +  CDS            dTomato (fragment): dimeric variant of DsRed fluorescent protein (Shaner et al., 2004) mammalian codon-optimized
   2679..2704    +  misc_feature   MCS (fragment): pBluescript multiple cloning site
   2704..3292    +  misc_feature   WPRE: woodchuck hepatitis virus posttranscriptional regulatory element
   3355..3438    +  CDS            large T antigen (fragment): large T antigen from SV40 (simian virus 40)
   3461..3542    +  polyA_signal   SV40 poly(A) signal: SV40 polyadenylation signal
   3621..3761    +  repeat_region  AAV2 ITR: inverted terminal repeat of adeno-associated virus serotype 2 inverted
   3766..3817    -  misc_feature   bom (fragment): basis of mobility region from pBR322
   3836..4291    +  rep_origin     f1 ori (sequence partly withheld): f1 bacteriophage origin of replication; arrow indicates direction of (+) strand synthesis
   4292..4341    -  misc_feature   bom (fragment): basis of mobility region from pBR322
   4443..4478    -  CDS            rop (fragment): Rop protein, which maintains plasmids at low copy number; rop
   4573..4677    +  promoter       AmpR promoter: bla
   4678..5538    +  CDS            AmpR: β-lactamase; bla; confers resistance to ampicillin, carbenicillin, and related antibiotics
   5709..6297    +  rep_origin     ori: high-copy-number ColE1/pMB1/pBR322/pUC origin of replication
