[The description below was written by a language model from this plasmid's Addgene catalogue record and pLannotate feature annotations shown in this document.]
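Description:
pAAV_BiPVe3_dTomato_nlsdTomato (alias pAAV_WP0003_dTomato_nlsdTomato) is an adeno-associated virus transfer plasmid of about 6.36 kb, derived from the pAAV-S5E2-dTom-nlsdTom backbone, for producing recombinant AAV that labels parvalbumin-positive basket cells with a red fluorescent reporter. It is propagated in E. coli as a high-copy plasmid through a ColE1/pUC-type origin with ampicillin selection (AmpR under its own bla promoter), and it also carries an f1 phage origin. The recombination-deficient NEB Stable strain is listed as host, which is typical for constructs with repeat-rich ITRs. Small bom, rop and SV40 large T antigen fragments in the annotation are backbone remnants rather than functional parts.

The viral genome is bounded by AAV2 inverted terminal repeats, which provide the signals for replication and packaging. The right ITR is annotated in full, while the left one appears only as two short fragments, a common result of sequencing or annotating these hairpin-forming repeats. Expression is driven by the BiPVe3 enhancer, described as targeting PV+ basket cells. The enhancer and any associated minimal promoter are not annotated and presumably lie in the unannotated stretch between the left ITR and a chimeric β-globin/immunoglobulin intron that precedes the coding region. The synthetic 1.5 kb insert encodes dTomato, a P2A self-cleaving peptide and a nuclear-localised second dTomato, so a single transcript yields both a cell-filling and a nuclear signal. A WPRE and an SV40 polyadenylation signal follow, enhancing transcript stability and termination. The construct belongs to an enhancer-AAV toolbox for targeting interneuron subtypes, and AAV1 and PHP.eB viral preparations are listed.
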