Addgene plasmid #213940: pAAV_BiPVe3_dTomato_nlsdTomato
Purpose: AAV construct expressing dTomato driven by PV+ basket cell-targeting enhancer. Alias: pAAV_WP0003_dTomato_nlsdTomato
Depositing lab: Gordon Fishell. Publication: An enhancer-AAV toolbox to target and manipulate distinct interneuron subtypes. Furlanis E, Dai M, Leyva Garcia B, Tran T, Vergara J, Pereira A, Gorissen BL, Wills S, Vlachos A, Hairston A, Dwivedi D, Du S, McMahon J, Huang S, Morabito A, Vazquez A, Kim S, Lee AT, Chang EF, Razzaq T, Qazi A, Vargish G, Yuan X, Caccavano A, Hunt S, Chittajallu R, McLean N, Hewitt L, Paranzino E, Rice H, Cummins AC, Plotnikova A, Mohanty A, Tangen AC, Shin JH, Azadi R, Eldridge MAG, Alvarez VA, Averbeck BB, Alyahyay M, Vallejo TR, Soheib M, Vattino LG, MacGregor CP, Chatain CP, Banks E, Olah VJ, Naskar S, Hill S, Liebergall S, Badiani R, Hyde L, Hanley E, Xu Q, Allaway KC, Goldberg EM, Rowan MJM, Nowakowski TJ, Lee S, Favuzzi E, Kaeser PS, Sjulson L, Batista-Brito R, Takesian AE, Ibrahim LA, Iqbal A, Pelkey KA, McBain CJ, Dimidschstein J, Fishell G, Wang Y. Neuron. 2025 May 21;113(10):1525-1547.e15. doi: 10.1016/j.neuron.2025.05.002. PubMed 40403705.
Backbone
  Vector backbone: pAAV-S5E2-dTom-nlsdTom
  Total vector size (bp): 6360
  Vector type: AAV
Growth in bacteria
  Bacterial resistance: Ampicillin, 100 μg/mL
  Growth temperature: 37°C
  Growth strain: NEB Stable
  Copy number: High Copy
Gene/Insert
  Gene/Insert name: dTomato_P2A_nls.dTomato
  Species: Synthetic
  Insert size (bp): 1512
Terms and licenses: Academic/Nonprofit Terms; Industry Terms: Not Available to Industry
Depositor comments: Please visit https://doi.org/10.1101/2024.07.17.603924 for bioRxiv preprint.
How to cite: pAAV_BiPVe3_dTomato_nlsdTomato was a gift from Gordon Fishell (Addgene plasmid # 213940 ; http://n2t.net/addgene:213940 ; RRID:Addgene_213940) For viral preps, please replace (Addgene plasmid # 213940) in the above sentence with: (Addgene viral prep # 213940-AAV1) or (Addgene viral prep # 213940-PHPeB)
